>Addgene plasmid #56236 | mIFP-PDHA1-N-10 | depositor partial sequence | sequence record 87135 | insert sequence
GTCAGATCCGCTAGCACCGCCACCATGAGGAAGATGCTCGCCGCCGTCTCCCGCGTGCTGTCTGGCGCTT
CTCAGAAGCCGGCAAGCAGAGTGCTGGTAGCATCCCGTAATTTTGCAAATGATGCTACATTTGAAATTAA
GAAATGTGACCTTCACCGGCTGGAAGAAGGCCCTCCTGTCACAACAGTGCTCACCAGGGAGGATGGGCTC
AAATACTACAGGATGATGCAGACTGTACGCCGAATGGAGTTGAAAGCAGATCAGCTGTATAAACAGAAAA
TTATTCGTGGTTTCTGTCACTTGTGTGATGGTCAGGAAGCTTGCTGTGTGGGCCTGGAGGCCGGCATCAA
CCCCACAGACCATCTCATCACAGCCTACCGGGCTCACGGCTTTACTTTCACCCGGGGCCTTTCCGTCCGA
GAAATTCTCGCAGAGCTTACAGGACGAAAAGGAGGTTGTGCTAAAGGGAAAGGAGGATCGATGCACATGT
ATGCCAAGAACTTCTACGGGGGCAATGGCATCGTGGGAGCGCAGGTGCCCCTGGGCGCTGGGATTGCTCT
AGCCTGTAAGTATAATGGAAAAGATGAGGTCTGCCTGACTTTATATGGCGATGGTGCTGCTAACCAGGGC
CAGATATTCGAAGCTTACAACATGGCAGCTTTGTGGAAATTACCTTGTATTTTCATCTGTGAGAATAATC
GCTATGGAATGGGAACGTCTGTTGAGAGAGCGGCAGCCAGCACTGATTACTACAAGAGAGGCGATTTCAT
TCCTGGGCTGAGAGTGGATGGAATGGATATCCTGTGCGTCCGAGAGGCAACAAGGTTTGCTGCTGCCTAT
TGTAGATCTGGGAAGGGGCCCATCCTGATGGAGCTGCAGACTTACCGTTACCACGGACACAGTATGAGTG
ACCCTGGAGTCAGTTACCGTACACGAGAAGAAATTCAGGAAGTAAGAAGTAAGAGTGACCCTATTATGCT
TCTCAAGGACAGGATGGTGAACAGCAATCTTGCCAGTGTGGAAGAACTAAAGGAAATTGATGTGGAAGTG
AGGAAGGAGATTGAGGATGCTGCCCAGTTTGCCACGGCCGATCCTGAGCCACCTTTGGAAGAGCTGGGCT
ACCACATCTACTCCAGCGACCCACCTTTTGAAGTTCGTGGTGCCAATCAGTGGATCAAGTTTAAGTCAGT
CAGTAGCTCCGGAGGGGATCCACCGGTCGCCACCATGTCGGTACCGCTGACTACCTCAGCATTCGGCCAC
GCGTTTCTGGCTAACTGTGAACGCGAGCAGATCCACCTGGCGGGCTCCATTCAGCCGCACGGTATCCTGC
TGGCTGTGAAAGAGCCGGACAACGTGGTGATCCAGGCTTCTATTAACGCTGCGGAGTTCCTGAACACCAA
CTCTGTTGTTGGCCGTCCGCTGCGTGACCTGGGCGGCGATCTGCCTTTGCAGATCCTGCCGCACCTGAAC
GGCCCGCTGCACCTGGCTCCGATGACCCTGCGTTGTACCGTGGGTTCTCCGCCGCGTCGTGTGGACTGTA
CCATTCATCGTCCGTCTAACGGCGGCCTGATCGTAGAACTGGAACCAGCAACCAAGACCACTAACATTGC
GCCGGCTCTGGACGGTGCGTTTCATCGTATCACTTCTTCATCCTCCCTGATGGGCCTGTGTGACGAAACC
GCGACTATTATCCGTGAGATTACTGGCTACGACCGTGTGATGGTAGTACGTTTCGATGAAGAGGGTAATG
GCGAAATTCTGTCCGAACGTCGTCGTGCGGACCTGGAAGCGTTCCTGGGTAACCGCTACCCGGCGTCTAC
TATTCCGCAGATCGCTCGTCGCCTGTACGAACATAACCGTGTTCGCCTGCTGGTAGATGTGAACTATACT
CCGGTTCCGCTACAGCCGCGCATCAGCCCGCTGAACGGTCGTGATCTGGATATGTCCCTGTCTTGCCTGC
GCTCTATGTCCCCGATCCACCAGAAATACATGCAGGACATGGGCGTTGGCGCGACCCTGGTTTGCTCTCT
GATGGTGTCTGGTCGTCTGTGGGGTCTGATCGCTTGCCACCACTACGAACCGCGCTTCGTTCCGTTCCAC
ATTCGCGCTGCTGGCGAAGCGCTGGCGGAAACTTGTGCGATCCGCATCGCGACGCTGGAGAGCTTTGCAC
AGTCTCAGTCCAAATGAGCGGCCGCGACTCTAGATCAT
