>Addgene plasmid #56236 | mIFP-PDHA1-N-10 | addgene partial sequence | sequence record 116612 | CMV-F 5'-CGCAAATGGGCGGTAGGCGTG-3'
TTAGTGAACCGTCAGATCCGCTAGCACCGCCACCATGAGGAAGATGCTCGCCGCCGTCTCCCGCGTGCTG
TCTGGCGCTTCTCAGAAGCCGGCAAGCAGAGTGCTGGTAGCATCCCGTAATTTTGCAAATGATGCTACAT
TTGAAATTAAGAAATGTGACCTTCACCGGCTGGAAGAAGGCCCTCCTGTCACAACAGTGCTCACCAGGGA
GGATGGGCTCAAATACTACAGGATGATGCAGACTGTACGCCGAATGGAGTTGAAAGCAGATCAGCTGTAT
AAACAGAAAATTATTCGTGGTTTCTGTCACTTGTGTGATGGTCAGGAAGCTTGCTGTGTGGGCCTGGAGG
CCGGCATCAACCCCACAGACCATCTCATCACAGCCTACCGGGCTCACGGCTTTACTTTCACCCGGGGCCT
TTCCGTCCGAGAAATTCTCGCAGAGCTTACAGGACGAAAAGGAGGTTGTGCTAAAGGGAAAGGAGGATCG
ATGCACATGTATGCCAAGAACTTCTACGGGGGCAATGGCATCGTGGGAGCGCAGGTGCCCCTGGGCGCTG
GGATTGCTCTAGCCTGTAAGTATAATGGAAAAGATGAGGTCTGCCTGACTTTATATGGCGATGGTGCTGC
TAACCAGGGCCAGATATTCGAAGCTTACAACATGGCAGCTTTGTGGAAATTACCTTGTATTTTCATCTGT
GAGAATAATCGCTATGGAATGGGAACGTCTGTTGAGAGAGCGGCAGCCAGCACTGATTACTACAAGAGAG
GCGATTTCATTCCTGGGCTGAGAGTGGATGGAATGGATATCCTGTGCGTCCGAGAGGCAACAAGGTTTGC
TGCTGCCTATTGTAGATCTGGGAAGGGGCCCATCCTGATGGA
