>Addgene plasmid #56236 | mIFP-PDHA1-N-10 | addgene partial sequence | sequence record 116614 | hSMAD1-F2 5'-TGAGTTTGGACAAACCACAAC-3'
AAATGCTTTATTTGTGAATTTGTGATGCTATTGCTTTATTTGTAACCATTATAAGCTGCAATAAACAAGT
TAACAACAACAATTGCATTCATTTTATGTTTCAGGTTCAGGGGGAGGTGTGGGAGGTTTTTTAAAGCAAG
TAAAACCTCTACAAATGTGGTATGGCTGATTATGATCTAGAGTCGCGGCCGCTCATTTGGACTGAGACTG
TGCAAAGCTCTCCAGCGTCGCGATGCGGATCGCACAAGTTTCCGCCAGCGCTTCGCCAGCAGCGCGAATG
TGGAACGGAACGAAGCGCGGTTCGTAGTGGTGGCAAGCGATCAGACCCCACAGACGACCAGACACCATCA
GAGAGCAAACCAGGGTCGCGCCAACGCCCATGTCCTGCATGTATTTCTGGTGGATCGGGGACATAGAGCG
CAGGCAAGACAGGGACATATCCAGATCACGACCGTTCAGCGGGCTGATGCGCGGCTGTAGCGGAACCGGA
GTATAGTTCACATCTACCAGCAGGCGAACACGGTTATGTTCGTACAGGCGACGAGCGATCTGCGGAATAG
TAGACGCCGGGTAGCGGTTACCCAGGAACGCTTCCAGGTCCGCACGACGACGTTCGGACAGAATTTCGCC
ATTACCCTCTTCATCGAAACGTACTACCATCACACGGTCGTAGCCAGTAATCTCACGGATAATAGTCGCG
GTTTCGTCACACAGGCCCATCAGGGAGGATGAAGAAGTGATACGATGAAACGCACCGTCCAGAGCCGGCG
CAATGTTAGTGGTCTTGGTTGCTGGTTCCAGTTCTACGATCAGGCCGCCGTTAGACGGACGATGAATGGT
ACAGTCCACACGACGCGGCGGAGAACCCACGGTACAACGCAGGGTCATCGGAGCCAGGTGCAGCGGGCCG
TTCAGGTGCGGCAGGATCTGCAAAGGCAGATCGCCGCCCAGGTCACGCAGCG
