[The description below was written by a language model from this plasmid's Addgene catalogue record.]
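Description:
mIFP-PDHA1-N-10 is a mammalian expression plasmid built on the mIFP-N1 backbone (about 4.75 kb without insert), an N1-style fusion vector in which a gene of interest is placed upstream of the fluorescent protein coding sequence. It is maintained in E. coli as a high-copy plasmid under kanamycin selection, and it carries a neomycin resistance marker so that transfected mammalian cells can be selected with G418. No feature table accompanies the record, so the origins of replication and the exact arrangement of the resistance cassette are not stated. The use of an SV40 polyA reverse sequencing primer suggests that an SV40 polyadenylation signal lies downstream of the fusion.

The payload is human PDHA1, the E1 alpha subunit of the pyruvate dehydrogenase complex, expressed from the CMV promoter and fused at its C terminus to mIFP. mIFP is a naturally monomeric infrared fluorescent protein with recorded excitation at 683 nm and emission at 704 nm. Placing the tag at the C terminus leaves the N terminus of PDHA1 free, which is where mitochondrial import signals normally sit, and this fits the stated localization of the fusion to the mitochondrial matrix. The "N-10" in the name probably refers to the N1-type configuration and a linker between the two partners, but the record does not define it, and the cloning method is listed as unknown.

The construct serves as a mitochondrial matrix marker for fluorescence imaging in the far-red/infrared range. It also demonstrates that mIFP works as a protein fusion tag in live mammalian cells, and its spectral range allows it to be combined with fluorescent proteins that emit at visible wavelengths.
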