Addgene plasmid #56236: mIFP-PDHA1-N-10
Purpose: Localization: Mitochondrial Matrix, Excitation: 683, Emission: 704
Depositing lab: Michael Davidson. Depositing organization: Florida State University, Tallahassee. Publication: A naturally monomeric infrared fluorescent protein for protein labeling in vivo. Yu D, Baird MA, Allen JR, Howe ES, Klassen MP, Reade A, Makhijani K, Song Y, Liu S, Murthy Z, Zhang SQ, Weiner OD, Kornberg TB, Jan YN, Davidson MW, Shu X. Nat Methods. 2015 Aug;12(8):763-765. doi: 10.1038/nmeth.3447. Epub 2015 Jun 22. PubMed 26098020.
Backbone
  Vector backbone: mIFP-N1
  Backbone size w/o insert (bp): 4750
  Vector type: Mammalian Expression
  Selectable markers: Neomycin (select with G418)
Growth in bacteria
  Bacterial resistance: Kanamycin, 50 μg/mL
  Growth temperature: 37°C
  Growth strain: DH5alpha
  Copy number: High Copy
Gene/Insert
  Gene/Insert name: PDHA1 (alt name: NM_000284)
  Species: H. sapiens (human)
  Entrez Gene: PDHA1 (a.k.a. E1alpha, PDHA, PDHAD, PDHCE1A, PHE1A)
  Promoter: CMV
  Tag / fusion protein: mIFP (C terminal on backbone)
  Cloning method: Unknown
  Sequencing primers: 5′ CMV-F; 3′ SV40pA-R
Terms and licenses: Academic/Nonprofit Terms; Industry Terms
Depositor comments: . Excitation = 683; Emission = 704
How to cite: mIFP-PDHA1-N-10 was a gift from Michael Davidson (Addgene plasmid # 56236 ; http://n2t.net/addgene:56236 ; RRID:Addgene_56236)
